>Addgene plasmid #195918 | L1P2 | addgene full sequence | sequence record 386302 | Addgene NGS Result
ATCGACGCTCAAGTCAGAGGTGGCGAAACCCGACAGGACTATAAAGATACCAGGCGTTTCCCCCTGGAAG
CTCCCTCGTGCGCTCTCCTGTTCCGACCCTGCCGCTTACCGGATACCTGTCCGCCTTTCTCCCTTCGGGA
AGCGTGGCGCTTTCTCATAGCTCACGCTGTAGGTATCTCAGTTCGGTGTAGGTCGTTCGCTCCAAGCTGG
GCTGTGTGCACGAACCCCCCGTTCAGCCCGACCGCTGCGCCTTATCCGGTAACTATCGTCTTGAGTCCAA
CCCGGTAAGACACGACTTATCGCCACTGGCAGCAGCCACTGGTAACAGGATTAGCAGAGCGAGGTATGTA
GGCGGTGCTACAGAGTTCTTGAAGTGGTGGCCTAACTACGGCTACACTAGAAGAACAGTATTTGGTATCT
GCGCTCTGCTGAAGCCAGTTACCTTCGGAAGAAGAGTTGGTAGCTCTTGATCCGGCAAACAAACCACCGC
TGGTAGCGGTGGTTTTTTTGTTTGCAAGCAGCAGATTACGCGCAGAAAAAAAGGATCTCAAGAAGATCCT
TTGATCTTTTCTACGGGGTCTGACGCTCAGTGGAACGAAAACTCACGTTAAGGGATTTTGGTCATGAGAT
TATCAAAAAGGATCTTCACCTAGATCCTTTTAAATTAAAAATGAAGTTTTAAATCAATCTAAAGTACTGA
TGAATCCCCTAATGATTTTGGTAAAAATCATTAAGTTAAGGTGGATACACATCTTGTCATATGATCAAAT
GGTTTCGCGAAAAATCAATAATCAGACAACAAGATGTGCGAACTCGATATTTTACACGACTCTCTTTACC
AATTCTGCCCCGAATTACACTTAAAACGACTCAACAGCTTAACGTTGGCTTGCCACGCATTACTTGACTG
TAAAACTCTCACTCTTACCGAACTTGGCCGTAACCTGCCAACCAAAGCGAGAACAAAACATAACATCAAA
CGAATCGACCGATTGTTAGGTAATCGTCACCTCCACAAAGAGCGACTCGCTGTATACCGTTGGCATGCTA
GCTTTATCTGTTCGGGCAATACGATGCCCATTGTACTTGTTGACTGGTCTGATATTCGTGAGCAAAAACG
ACTTATGGTATTGCGAGCTTCAGTCGCACTACACGGTCGTTCTGTTACTCTTTATGAGAAAGCGTTCCCG
CTTTCAGAGCAATGTTCAAAGAAAGCTCATGACCAATTTCTAGCCGACCTTGCGAGCATTCTACCGAGTA
ACACCACACCGCTCATTGTCAGTGATGCTGGCTTTAAAGTGCCATGGTATAAATCCGTTGAGAAGCTGGG
TTGGTACTGGTTAAGTCGAGTAAGAGGAAAAGTACAATATGCAGACCTAGGAGCGGAAAACTGGAAACCT
ATCAGCAACTTACATGATATGTCATCTAGTCACTCAAAGACTTTAGGCTATAAGAGGCTGACTAAAAGCA
ATCCAATCTCATGCCAAATTCTATTGTATAAATCTCGCTCTAAAGGCCGAAAAAATCAGCGCTCGACACG
GACTCATTGTCACCACCCGTCACCTAAAATCTACTCAGCGTCGGCAAAGGAGCCATGGGTTCTAGCAACT
AACTTACCTGTTGAAATTCGAACACCCAAACAACTTGTTAATATCTATTCGAAGCGAATGCAGATTGAAG
AAACCTTCCGAGACTTGAAAAGTCCTGCCTACGGACTAGGCCTACGCCATAGCCGAACGAGCAGCTCAGA
GCGTTTTGATATCATGCTGCTAATCGCCCTGATGCTTCAACTAACATGTTGGCTTGCGGGCGTTCATGCT
CAGAAACAAGGTTGGGACAAGCACTTCCAGGCTAACACAGTCAGAAATCGAAACGTACTCTCAACAGTTC
GCTTAGGCATGGAAGTTTTGCGGCATTCTGGCTACACAATAACAAGGGAAGACTTACTCGTGGCTGCAAC
CCTACTAGCTCAAAATTTATTCACACATGGTTACGCTTTGGGGAAATTATGAGGGGATCTCTCAGTCTAA
AGTATATATGTGTAACATTGGTCTAGTGATTAGAAAAACTCATCGAGCATCAAATGAAACTGCAATTTAT
TCATATCAGGATTATCAATACCATATTTTTGAAAAAGCCGTTTCTGTAATGAAGGAGAAAACTCACCGAG
GCAGTTCCATAGGATGGCAAGATCCTGGTATCGGTCTGCGATTCCGACTCGTCCAACATCAATACAACCT
ATTAATTTCCCCTCGTCAAAAATAAGGTTATCAAGTGAGAAATCACCATGAGTGACGACTGAATCCGGTG
AGAATGGCAAAAGTTTATGCATTTCTTTCCAGACTTGTTCAACAGGCCAGCCATTACGCTCGTCATCAAA
ATCACTCGCATCAACCAAACCGTTATTCATTCGTGATTGCGCCTGAGCGAGACGAAATACGCGATCGCTG
TTAAAAGGACAATTACAAACAGGAATCGAATGCAACCGGCGCAGGAACACTGCCAGCGCATCAACAATAT
TTTCACCTGAATCAGGATATTCTTCTAATACCTGGAATGCTGTTTTCCCTGGGATCGCAGTGGTGAGTAA
CCATGCATCATCAGGAGTACGGATAAAATGCTTGATGGTCGGAAGAGGCATAAATTCCGTCAGCCAGTTT
AGTCTGACCATCTCATCTGTAACATCATTGGCAACGCTACCTTTGCCATGTTTCAGAAACAACTCTGGCG
CATCGGGCTTCCCATACAATCGGTAGATTGTCGCACCTGATTGCCCGACATTATCGCGAGCCCATTTATA
CCCATATAAATCAGCATCCATGTTGGAATTTAATCGCGGCCTTGAGCAAGACGTTTCCCGTTGAATATGG
CTCATAACACCCCTTGTATTACTGTTTATGTAAGCAGACAGTTTTATTGTTCATGATGATATATTTTTAT
CTTGTGCAATGTAACATCAGAGATTTTGAGACACAACGTGGCTTTGTTGAATAAATCGAACTTTTGCTGA
GTTGAAGGATCAGATCACGCATCTTCCCGACAACGCAGACCGTTCCGTGGCAAAGCAAAAGTTCAAAATC
ACCAACTGGTCCACCTACAACAAAGCTCTCATCAACCGTGGCTCCCTCACTTTCTGGCTGGATGATGGGG
CGATTCAGGCGATCCCCATCCAACAGCCCGCCGTCGAGCGGGCTTTTTTATCCCCGGAAGCCTGTGGATA
GAGGGTAGTTATCCACGTGAAACCGCTAATGCCCCGCAAAGCCTTGATTCACGGGGCTTTCCGGCCCGCT
CCAAAAACTATCCACGTGAAATCGCTAATCAGGGTACGTGAAATCGCTAATCGGAGTACGTGAAATCGCT
AATAAGGTCACGTGAAATCGCTAATCAAAAAGGCACGTGAGAACGCTAATAGCCCTTTCAGATCAACAGC
TTGCAAACACCCCTCGCTCCGGCAAGTAGTTACAGCAAGTAGTATGTTCAATTAGCTTTTCAATTATGAA
TATATATATCAATTATTGGTCGCCCTTGGCTTGTGGACAATGCGCTACGCGCACCGGCTCCGCCCGTGGA
CAACCGCAAGCGGTTGCCCACCGTCGAGCGCCTTTGCCCACAACCCGGCGGCCGGCCGCAACAGATCGTT
TTATAAATTTTTTTTTTTGAAAAAGAAAAAGCCCGAAAGGCGGCAACCTCTCGGGCTTCTGGATTTCCGA
TCCCCGGAATTAGATCTTGGCAGGATATATTGTGGTGTAACGTTATCGATCTGGATTTTAGTACTGGATT
TTGGTTTTAGGAATTAGAAATTTTATTGATAGAAGTATTTTACAAATACAAATACATACTAAGGGTTTCT
TATATGCTCAACACATGAGCGAAACCCTATAAGAACCCTAATTTCCCTTATCGGGAAACTACTCACACAT
TATTTATGGAGAAAATAGAGAGAGATAGATTTGTAGAGAGAGACTGGTGATTTCAGCGTACCGAATTAAT
TCCTGAATCACTGCGACCGGCCCTCCCGCGACCCAGCCGAGCGAGCTTAGCGAACTGTGGACGAGAACTG
TGCCACCAAGCGTAAGGCCGTTCTCTCGCATTTGCCTTGCTAGGCTCGCGCGAGTTGCTGGCTGAGGCGT
TCTCGAAATCAGCTCTTGTTCGGTCGGCATCTACTCTATTCCTTTGCCCTCGGACGAGTGCTGGGGCGTC
GGTTTCCACTATCGGCGAGTACTTCTACACAGCCATCGGTCCAGACGGCCGCGCTTCTGCGGGCGATTTG
TGTACGCCCGACAGTCCCGGCTCCGGATCGGACGATTGCGTCGCATCGACCCTGCGCCCAAGCTGCATCA
TCGAAATTGCCGTCAACCAAGCTCTGATAGAGTTGGTCAAGACCAATGCGGAGCATATACGCCCGGAGCC
TTGGCGATCCTGCAAGCTCCGGATGCCTCCGCTCGAAGTAGCGCGTCTGCTGCTCCATACAAGCCAACCA
CGGCCTCCAGAAGAAGATGTTGGCGACCTCGTATTGGGAATCCCCGAACATCGCCTCGCTCCAGTCAATG
ACCGCTGTTATGCGGCCATTGTCCGTCAGGACATTGTTGGAGCCGAAATCCGCGTGCACGAGGTGCCGGA
CTTCGGGGCAGTCCTCGGCCCAAAGCATCAGCTCATCGAGAGCCTGCGCGACGGACGCACTGACGGTGTC
GTCCATCACAGTTTGCCAGTGATACACATGGGGATCAGCAATCGCGCATATGAAATCACGCCATGTAGTG
TATTGACCGATTCCTTGCGGTCCGAATGGGCCGAACCCGCTCGTCTGGCTAAGATCGGCCGCAGCGATAG
CATCCATAGCCTCCGCGACCGGCTGAAGAACAGCGGGCAGTTCGGTTTCAGGCAGGTCTTGCAACGTGAC
ACCCTGTGCACGGCGGGAGATGCAATAGGTCAGGCTCTCGCTGAACTCCCCAATGTCAAGCACTTCCGGA
ATCGGGAGCGCGGCCGATGCAAAGTGCCGATAAACATAACGATCTTTGTAGAAACCATCGGCGCAGCTAT
TTACCCGCAGGACATATCCACGCCCTCCTACATCGAAGCTGAAAGCACGAGATTCTTCGCCCTCCGAGAG
CTGCATCAGGTCGGAGACGCTGTCGAACTTTTCGATCAGAAACTTCTCGACAGACGTCGCGGTGAGTTCA
GGCTTTTTCATAGGGGGGATCAGCTTGGGCTGTCCTCTCCAAATGAAATGAACTTCCTTATATAGAGGAA
GGGTCTTGCGAAGGATAGTGGGATTGTGCGTCATCCCTTACGTCAGTGGAGATGTCACATCAATCCACTT
GCTTTGAAGACGTGGTTGGAACGTCTTCTTTTTCCACGATGCTCCTCGTGGGTGGGGGTCCATCTTTGGG
ACCACTGTCGGCAGAGGCATCTTGAATGATAGCCTTTCCTTTATCGCAATGATGGCATTTGTAGGAGCCA
CCTTCCTTTTCTACTGTCCTTTCGATGAAGTGACAGATAGCTGGGCAATGGAATCCGAGGAGGTTTCCCG
AAATTACCCTTTGTTGAAAAGTCTCAATAGCCCTTTGGTCTTCTGAGACTGTATCTTTGACATTTTTGGA
GTAGGGGTACGATAACATTAACGCTTACAATTTCCATTCGCCATTCAGGCTGCGCAACTGTTGGGAAGGG
CGATCGGTGCGGGCCTCTTCGCTATTACGCCAGCTGGCGAAAGGGGGATGTGCTGCAAGGCGATTAAGTT
GGGTAACGCCAGGGTTTTCCCAGTCACGACGTTGTAAAACGACGGCCAGTGAATTGTAATACGACTCACT
ATAGGGCTTGGAGGAGGAAGAAGAAGAGAGTTACTGAGAAGCTTCCTTTATACGAGAGAGATATTAAACG
AAGTCGTATTTGTTGGATATATGGGCCTTTATGTATTATACATAAGCCCATTTAGTTCTTATCTTTGACA
GGCCCAATTATATGGACACAGCTTGAAGATGGTTTAGCTGCTGCGAAAGACGAGCTCCGGTCTGATTTCT
CGTTCTTCTGATTGATAGATCGCTCGGAACTTGGAAAGCAGCGTAATCGGTAAATTCTCGATCATTTCTT
CAATTTCGAAACATTTTCCAATTGTATATTGAGAATCTCAAATCGAATTATTGTTTAGATCTTCTCTCTT
TATTAGTCTAAGAATGGTAATAGTTTCTCTCTAGATTGGGACGGCACAAAGTTTCAGTTCTCCATTCTAA
TCATTTTTTAGAGGCTAATGGGTCACCTTTGAATTATCTCAGAGGCGGAATTGAGTTTAAAGTTTGTAAC
TTTATCGTCTTTTGTATTGATGGTGTCTATGGCAAAGGTGATTAACTGCAAAGGTATGCATTGTGTTTTA
TTCTGACTTTGTGTACATTTGTGTTTGATTGAAGGTAGGGAGTGGCAAAGGTGATTAACTGCAAAGGATT
TGAGTTTTGGTGAGGAATGGACACGTATGCCGGCGCTTATGATAGACAATCAAGAGAAAGAGAGAACTCT
TCTGCCGCCTCTCCAGCTACACAGAGATCTGCCAACGAGGATAAAGCTGCTGATTTACAAAGAGAGGTAG
AGAGAGATGGGGGTAGGTTTAGATTTGTGGGTCATTTCTCTGAGGCTCCTGGTACATCAGCCTTTGGTAC
TGCTGAACGGCCTGAATTTGAAAGAATATTAAATGAGTGTCGGGCCGGTCGACTAAATATGATAATAGTT
TATGATGTATCTAGGTTCAGTAGACTCAAAGTTATGGATGCAATTCCGATCGTGAGCGAGCTACTTGCAC
TCGGTGTTACTATCGTAAGTACACAAGAAGGTGTATTCAGGCAGGGTAATGTGATGGACCTTATACACCT
TATTATGCGACTCGACGCTAGCCATAAAGAGTCATCACTGAAGAGTGCTAAAATCTTGGACACCAAGAAC
CTGCAAAGGGAGCTTGGAGGCTATGTAGGAGGAAAAGCTCCGTATGGTTTCGAACTCGTGAGTGAGACAA
AAGAGATTACCAGAAATGGTAGGATGGTGAACGTGGTTATTAATAAGCTAGCTCATAGCACAACCCCTCT
CACAGGGCCTTTTGAGTTCGAACCTGACGTTATTAGATGGTGGTGGAGAGAGATCAAAACTCACAAACAT
CTTCCATTTAAGCCAGGTAGCCAGGCTGCTATCCACCCTGGATCTATCACTGGGCTTTGTAAAAGGATGG
ATGCTGACGCAGTGCCAACTCGAGGGGAAACAATCGGTAAGAAGACTGCATCTTCCGCTTGGGATCCCGC
TACAGTTATGAGAATCCTTCGGGATCCGCGTATTGCTGGATTCGCCGCAGAAGTCATTTATAAGAAAAAA
CCTGATGGTACTCCTACTACAAAAATCGAAGGTTATAGGATCCAAAGGGATCCTATTACTTTGCGTCCAG
TTGAATTAGACTGTGGACCGATCATCGAACCTGCCGAGTGGTACGAGTTGCAGGCCTGGCTTGATGGTAG
AGGGCGTGGAAAGGGTTTATCTCGGGGACAGGCAATTTTGTCAGCAATGGATAAGCTTTATTGTGAGTGT
GGGGCTGTTATGACATCAAAACGTGGAGAAGAGTCAATCAAGGATTCTTACAGGTGCAGACGTCGTAAAG
TGGTGGACCCTTCTGCTCCAGGACAGCATGAGGGTACATGCAACGTTTCTATGGCTGCTCTTGATAAATT
TGTGGCCGAACGTATTTTCAACAAGATTAGACACGCTGAAGGGGATGAGGAAACTTTAGCTCTTCTTTGG
GAGGCTGCCCGGCGTTTTGGTAAGCTAACAGAGGCACCAGAAAAAAGTGGCGAAAGAGCTAATTTGGTAG
CCGAAAGAGCAGACGCCTTGAATGCATTGGAAGAACTTTACGAAGATAGGGCTGCCGGAGCATATGATGG
ACCAGTTGGTCGGAAGCATTTCAGGAAGCAACAAGCTGCACTAACTTTGAGACAGCAAGGCGCAGAGGAG
CGACTCGCAGAGCTTGAGGCCGCCGAGGCCCCAAAGCTTCCACTCGATCAATGGTTTCCTGAGGATGCCG
ACGCTGATCCTACAGGTCCAAAGAGCTGGTGGGGAAGAGCTAGCGTAGACGATAAGAGAGTGTTTGTGGG
TCTATTTGTTGACAAGATTGTAGTTACTAAGTCCACTACGGGTCGAGGACAGGGCACTCCCATCGAAAAG
AGAGCCAGTATTACCTGGGCAAAGCCTCCAACCGATGATGATGAAGACGATGCACAAGATGGTACCGAGG
ATGTGGCAGCACCAAAAAAAAAGAGGAAGGTGTAAGCTTAGAGACTCTTATCAAGAATCCCATCTCTTGC
TTGCTTTTTTTTGTTGTCTTCCCTTTGATAGGGTTTGTTTTTCTTGTTTCAGTGACTTTCTATGTTAAAA
GATAATGTCAGTAAAAGGATTTGGTTTTCTATTATTCTGAATCGATTACGGAAGATTCTTGCTTAATTCC
AATCTATACAAGTATCGTGAAATAATGACCGTTTATGTGATTAGGAGACGTGTTTCATTAATAAAATATA
AGATCAATACATTGTTAGTAGTGATAAACTATGTACAAATTGTATTGATTGTAAAAGAAACACAATAGGT
TCCTTTTTTCTACAATATATTGTGACAGACTCTCTGTTTTAACGAATGAATTAAATTTGTCAACGAAAAA
ATTAAAGAATGATGTGATCACTTTGCACCTTGGTTCATCTTCAGAGGCTTCTGCATGTTCCATGCATTGA
GGCTCTCTACGGTCACAGGTTGTGAGCCGTTGTTAAAGACAAACAAATGCGCTACCACAGAATCAGGGGA
TAACGCAGGAAAGAACATGAAGGCCTTGACAGGATATATTGGCGGGTAAACTAAGTCGCTGTATGTGTTT
GTTTGAGATCTCATGTGAGCAAAAGGCCAGCAAAAGGCCAGGAACCGTAAAAAGGCCGCGTTGCTGGCGT
TTTTCCATAGGCTCCGCCCCCCTGACGAGCATCACAAAA
Features (pLannotate 1.2.2; 15 found; start..end, strand, type, name):
    741..810     -  ncRNA          RNA-OUT: Accession: RF00240 - RNA-OUT
   2060..2875    -  CDS            KanR: aminoglycoside phosphotransferase; aph(3')-Ia; confers resistance to kanamycin in bacteria or G418 (Geneticin®) in eukaryotes
   3060..3161    +  CDS            TRA2_ECOLX (fragment): Protein predicted: Swiss-Prot protein existence level 4. Required for transposition of transposon Tn903. From Escherichia coli.
   3166..3601    +  rep_origin     pSa ori: origin of replication from bacterial plasmid pSa
   3728..3750    +  misc_feature   LB T-DNA repeat: left border repeat from nopaline C58 T-DNA (truncated)
   3758..3934    -  polyA_signal   CaMV poly(A) signal: cauliflower mosaic virus polyadenylation signal
   3984..4148    -  CDS            yokD (fragment): YOKD_BACSU - Experimental evidence at protein level: Swiss-Prot protein existence level 1. May contribute to antibiotic resistance. From Bacillus subtilis (strain 168).
   4169..5191    -  CDS            hph: KHYB_ECOLX - Experimental evidence at protein level: Swiss-Prot protein existence level 1. The aminoglycoside phosphotransferases achieve inactivation of their antibiotic substrates by phosphorylation. Only phosphorylates hygromycin and closely related compounds such as demethyl analogs and destomycin. From Escherichia coli.
   5211..5556    -  promoter       CaMV 35S promoter: strong constitutive promoter from cauliflower mosaic virus
   5213..5259    -  promoter       minimal CaMV 35S promoter: minimal 35S promoter from cauliflower mosaic virus
   5637..5794    -  CDS            lacZα (fragment): LacZα fragment of β-galactosidase; lacZ fragment
   5797..5815    +  promoter       T7 promoter: promoter for bacteriophage T7 RNA polymerase
   8701..8859    -  CDS            CWINV2 (fragment): INV2_ARATH - Also known as BFRUCT2. Experimental evidence at transcript level: Swiss-Prot protein existence level 2. From Arabidopsis thaliana (Mouse-ear cress).
   8847..8871    +  misc_feature   RB T-DNA repeat: right border repeat from nopaline C58 T-DNA
   8962..551     -  rep_origin     ori (across the origin): high-copy-number ColE1/pMB1/pBR322/pUC origin of replication
