[The description below was written by a language model from this plasmid's Addgene catalogue record and pLannotate feature annotations shown in this document.]
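Description:
L1P2 is a plant expression binary vector built on the pGII-L1-Rep backbone (a pGreenII-style Level 1 vector, judging by its name and parts) for Agrobacterium-mediated T-DNA delivery. It is maintained in E. coli through a high-copy ColE1/pUC-type origin and selected with kanamycin via the aph(3')-Ia gene. A pSa origin is also present, which in this class of vector supports replication in Agrobacterium when replication functions are supplied in trans. The depositor notes that an IS4 transposon has inserted into the backbone and considers it functionally irrelevant. The annotated RNA-OUT element and part of the otherwise unannotated backbone region may relate to this insertion, and it likely accounts for the sequenced plasmid being larger than the sum of the listed backbone and insert sizes.

Between the nopaline-type left and right T-DNA border repeats lie two units. Next to the left border is a plant selection cassette in which the CaMV 35S promoter drives the hygromycin phosphotransferase gene (hph), terminated by the CaMV polyadenylation signal. The remainder of the T-DNA holds the roughly 3 kb synthetic payload described in the catalogue as pPP2AA3-PhiC31-NLS-tUBQ1: the PhiC31 serine integrase fused to a nuclear localisation signal, expressed from the constitutive PP2AA3 promoter and ended by the UBQ1 terminator. The automated feature table does not annotate these parts, leaving that region largely blank apart from a residual lacZα fragment, a T7 promoter and a short Arabidopsis-derived match near the right border.

The plasmid comes from an integrase toolbox for recording gene expression during plant development. It serves as the constitutive integrase cassette, able to recombine matching PhiC31 attachment sites on a target construct.
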