Addgene plasmid #195918: L1P2
Purpose: Level 1 PhiC31 cassette with constitutive promoter: pPP2AA3-PhiC31-NLS-tUBQ1
Depositing lab: Jennifer Nemhauser. Depositing organization: University of Washington. Publication: An integrase toolbox to record gene-expression during plant development. Guiziou S, Maranas CJ, Chu JC, Nemhauser JL. Nat Commun. 2023 Apr 3;14(1):1844. doi: 10.1038/s41467-023-37607-5. PubMed 37012288.
Backbone
  Vector backbone: pGII-L1-Rep
  Backbone size w/o insert (bp): 4708
  Vector type: Plant Expression
  Selectable markers: Hygromycin
Growth in bacteria
  Bacterial resistance: Kanamycin, 50 μg/mL
  Growth temperature: 37°C
  Growth strain: DH5alpha
  Copy number: High Copy
Gene/Insert
  Gene/Insert name: pPP2AA3-PhiC31-NLS-tUBQ1
  Species: Synthetic
  Insert size (bp): 2984
  Cloning method: Restriction Enzyme; 5′ cloning site Unknown (unknown if destroyed)
Terms and licenses: Academic/Nonprofit Terms; Industry Terms: Not Available to Industry
Depositor comments: IS4 Transposon present in plasmid backbone. This is a known insertion and is not of any functional concern.
How to cite: L1P2 was a gift from Jennifer Nemhauser (Addgene plasmid # 195918 ; http://n2t.net/addgene:195918 ; RRID:Addgene_195918)
